Addgene plasmid #212789: pHyg-CUbo(K48R/K63R)-9myc
Purpose: (Empty Backbone) C-terminal PCR-based tagging with CUbo(K48R/K63R)-9myc in budding yeast with HygR selection
Depositing lab: Helle Ulrich. Depositing organization: Institut fuer Molekulare Biologie (IMB Mainz). Publication: Ubiquiton-An inducible, linkage-specific polyubiquitylation tool. Renz C, Asimaki E, Meister C, Albanese V, Petriukov K, Krapoth NC, Wegmann S, Wollscheid HP, Wong RP, Fulzele A, Chen JX, Leon S, Ulrich HD. Mol Cell. 2024 Jan 18;84(2):386-400.e11. doi: 10.1016/j.molcel.2023.11.016. Epub 2023 Dec 15. PubMed 38103558.
Backbone
  Vector backbone: pYM
  Vector type: PCR-based tagging
  Selectable markers: Hygromycin
Growth in bacteria
  Bacterial resistance: Ampicillin, 100 μg/mL
  Growth temperature: 37°C
  Growth strain: Top10
  Copy number: High Copy
Gene/Insert
  Gene/Insert name: None
Terms and licenses: Academic/Nonprofit Terms; Industry Terms: Not Available to Industry
Depositor comments: pHU5772
How to cite: pHyg-CUbo(K48R/K63R)-9myc was a gift from Helle Ulrich (Addgene plasmid # 212789 ; http://n2t.net/addgene:212789 ; RRID:Addgene_212789)
