[The description below was written by a language model from this plasmid's Addgene catalogue record and pLannotate feature annotations shown in this document.]
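Description:
pHyg-CUbo(K48R/K63R)-9myc is a pYM-type template plasmid for PCR-based C-terminal tagging of genes at their chromosomal loci in budding yeast. It is catalogued as an empty backbone: it carries no gene of interest and instead serves as the source of an amplifiable tag-plus-marker module. In E. coli it is maintained as a high-copy plasmid through a ColE1/pUC-type origin and selected with ampicillin via β-lactamase expressed from its own promoter. The feature table shows no yeast replication origin or centromere, which fits its role as a PCR template rather than a plasmid maintained in yeast. Short remnants annotated as lacI, rop and bom, along with flanking T7 and SP6 promoters, appear to be backbone leftovers rather than functional parts of the cassette.

The tagging module, as annotated, consists of an FKBP12 coding segment followed by a partial S. cerevisiae ubiquitin segment and a run of Myc epitopes. The annotation tool matches the latter to a fragment of a 13xMyc reference, while the construct name indicates nine copies. The name also indicates that the ubiquitin portion ("CUbo") carries K48R and K63R substitutions, which remove two lysines commonly used for polyubiquitin chain formation. The record does not explain the rationale for this variant, though the associated work concerns an inducible, linkage-specific polyubiquitylation system. FKBP12 is a standard chemically induced dimerisation domain, and the Myc repeats allow immunodetection of the fusion. Downstream lie the hphMX6 hygromycin-resistance cassette for selecting yeast integrants and a CYC1 terminator. No promoter for the tag is annotated, as expected for a tag fused in frame to an endogenous gene and expressed from that gene's native promoter.
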