Features (pLannotate 1.2.2; 13 found; start..end, strand, type, name):
     83..405     +  CDS            FKBP (fragment): human FK506-binding protein FKBP12
    415..538     +  CDS            ubiquitin (fragment): Saccharomyces cerevisiae ubiquitin
    568..918     +  CDS            13xMyc (fragment): 13 tandem Myc epitope tags
   1024..2398    +  gene           hphMX6 (fragment): yeast selectable marker conferring hygromycin resistance
   2450..2639    +  terminator     CYC1 terminator: S. cerevisiae CYC1; transcription terminator for CYC1
   2714..2732    -  promoter       T7 promoter: promoter for bacteriophage T7 RNA polymerase
   2754..2807    -  CDS            lacI (fragment): lac repressor; lacI; The lac repressor binds to the lac operator to inhibit transcription in E. coli. This inhibition can be relieved by adding lactose or isopropyl-β-D-thiogalactopyranoside (IPTG).
   2990..3578    -  rep_origin     ori: high-copy-number ColE1/pMB1/pBR322/pUC origin of replication
   3749..4609    -  CDS            AmpR: β-lactamase; bla; confers resistance to ampicillin, carbenicillin, and related antibiotics
   4610..4714    -  promoter       AmpR promoter: bla
   4809..4844    +  CDS            rop (fragment): Rop protein, which maintains plasmids at low copy number; rop
   4946..4997    +  misc_feature   bom (fragment): basis of mobility region from pBR322
   5060..2       +  promoter       SP6 promoter (across the origin): promoter for bacteriophage SP6 RNA polymerase
>Addgene plasmid #212789 | pHyg-CUbo(K48R/K63R)-9myc | addgene full sequence | sequence record 420538 | Addgene NGS Result
GAACGCGGCCGCCAGCTGAAGCTTCGTACGCTGCAGGTCGACGGGAGCGGAGCAGGTGCTGGTGCTGGTG
CTGGAGCAATTCTGGGAGTGCAGGTGGAAACCATCTCCCCAGGAGACGGGCGCACCTTCCCCAAGCGCGG
CCAGACCTGCGTGGTGCACTACACCGGGATGCTTGAAGATGGAAAGAAATTTGATTCCTCCCGGGACAGA
AACAAGCCCTTTAAGTTTATGCTAGGCAAGCAGGAGGTGATCCGAGGCTGGGAAGAAGGGGTTGCCCAGA
TGAGTGTGGGTCAGAGAGCCAAACTGACTATATCTCCAGATTATGCCTATGGTGCCACTGGGCACCCAGG
CATCATCCCACCACATGCCACTCTCGTCTTCGATGTGGAGCTTCTAAAACTGGAAGGGTCGACCGGTATC
CCTCCAGATCAACAAAGATTGATCTTTGCCGGTCGACAGCTAGAAGACGGTAGAACGCTGTCTGATTACA
ACATTCAGCGAGAGTCCACCTTACATCTTGTGCTAAGGCTAAGAGGTGTTACTGGATCATCCGGTTCTGC
TGCTAGTGGTGAACAAAAGTTGATTTCTGAAGAAGATTTGAACGGTGAACAAAAGCTAATCTCCGAGGAA
GACTTGAACGGTGAACAAAAATTAATCTCAGAAGAAGACTTGAACGGATCCTCTAGAGGTGAACAAAAGT
TGATTTCTGAAGAAGATTTGAACGGTGAACAAAAGCTAATCTCCGAGGAAGACTTGAACGGTGAACAAAA
ATTAATCTCAGAAGAAGACTTGAACGGATCCTCTAGAGGTGAACAAAAGTTGATTTCTGAAGAAGATTTG
AACGGTGAACAAAAGCTAATCTCCGAGGAAGACTTGAACGGTGAACAAAAATTAATCTCAGAAGAAGACT
TGAACGGATCCACTAGCTAAAAAGTGGAACGATCATTCAAGAGATCCCCGGGTTAATTAAGGCGCGCCAG
ATCTGTTTAGCTTGCCTCGTCCCCGCCGGGTCACCCGGCCAGCGACATGGAGGCCCAGAATACCCTCCTT
GACAGTCTTGACGTGCGCAGCTCAGGGGCATGATGTGACTGTCGCCCGTACATTTAGCCCATACATCCCC
ATGTATAATCATTTGCATCCATACATTTTGATGGCCGCACGGCGCGAAGCAAAAATTACGGCTCCTCGCT
GCGGACCTGCGAGCAGGGAAACGCTCCCCTCACAGACGCGTTGAATTGTCCCCACGCCGCGCCCCTGTAG
AGAAATATAAAAGGTTAGGATTTGCCACTGAGGTTCTTCTTTCATATACTTCCTTTTAAAATCTTGCTAG
GATACAGTTCTCACATCACATCCGAACATAAACAACCATGGGTAAAAAGCCTGAACTCACCGCGACGTCT
GTCGAGAAGTTTCTGATCGAAAAGTTCGACAGCGTCTCCGACCTGATGCAGCTCTCGGAGGGCGAAGAAT
CTCGTGCTTTCAGCTTCGATGTAGGAGGGCGTGGATATGTCCTGCGGGTAAATAGCTGCGCCGATGGTTT
CTACAAAGATCGTTATGTTTATCGGCACTTTGCATCGGCCGCGCTCCCGATTCCGGAAGTGCTTGACATT
GGGGAATTCAGCGAGAGCCTGACCTATTGCATCTCCCGCCGTGCACAGGGTGTCACGTTGCAAGACCTGC
CTGAAACCGAACTGCCCGCTGTTCTGCAGCCGGTCGCGGAGGCCATGGATGCGATCGCTGCGGCCGATCT
TAGCCAGACGAGCGGGTTCGGCCCATTCGGACCGCAAGGAATCGGTCAATACACTACATGGCGTGATTTC
ATATGCGCGATTGCTGATCCCCATGTGTATCACTGGCAAACTGTGATGGACGACACCGTCAGTGCGTCCG
TCGCGCAGGCTCTCGATGAGCTGATGCTTTGGGCCGAGGACTGCCCCGAAGTCCGGCACCTCGTGCACGC
GGATTTCGGCTCCAACAATGTCCTGACGGACAATGGCCGCATAACAGCGGTCATTGACTGGAGCGAGGCG
ATGTTCGGGGATTCCCAATACGAGGTCGCCAACATCTTCTTCTGGAGGCCGTGGTTGGCTTGTATGGAGC
AGCAGACGCGCTACTTCGAGCGGAGGCATCCGGAGCTTGCAGGATCGCCGCGGCTCCGGGCGTATATGCT
CCGCATTGGTCTTGACCAACTCTATCAGAGCTTGGTTGACGGCAATTTCGATGATGCAGCTTGGGCGCAG
GGTCGATGCGACGCAATCGTCCGATCCGGAGCCGGGACTGTCGGGCGTACACAAATCGCCCGCAGAAGCG
CGGCCGTCTGGACCGATGGCTGTGTAGAAGTACTCGCCGATAGTGGAAACCGACGCCCCAGCACTCGTCC
GAGGGCAAAGGAATAATCTCGAGTCATGTAATTAGTTATGTCACGCTTACATTCACGCCCTCCCCCCACA
TCCGCTCTAACCGAAAAGGAAGGAGTTAGACAACCTGAAGTCTAGGTCCCTATTTATTTTTTTATAGTTA
TGTTAGTATTAAGAACGTTATTTATATTTCAAATTTTTCTTTTTTTTCTGTACAGACGCGTGTACGCATG
TAACATTATACTGAAAACCTTGCTTGAGAAGGTTTTGGGACGCTCGAAGGCTTTAACGAGCTCGAATTCA
TCGATGATATCAGATCCACTAGTGGCCTATGCGGCCGCGGATCTGCCGGTCTCCCTATAGTGAGTCGTAT
TAATTTCGATAAGCCAGGTTAACCTGCATTAATGAATCGGCCAACGCGCGGGGAGAGGCGGTTTGCGTAT
TGGGCGCTCTTCCGCTTCCTCGCTCACTGACTCGCTGCGCTCGGTCGTTCGGCTGCGGCGAGCGGTATCA
GCTCACTCAAAGGCGGTAATACGGTTATCCACAGAATCAGGGGATAACGCAGGAAAGAACATGTGAGCAA
AAGGCCAGCAAAAGGCCAGGAACCGTAAAAAGGCCGCGTTGCTGGCGTTTTTCCATAGGCTCCGCCCCCC
TGACGAGCATCACAAAAATCGACGCTCAAGTCAGAGGTGGCGAAACCCGACAGGACTATAAAGATACCAG
GCGTTTCCCCCTGGAAGCTCCCTCGTGCGCTCTCCTGTTCCGACCCTGCCGCTTACCGGATACCTGTCCG
CCTTTCTCCCTTCGGGAAGCGTGGCGCTTTCTCATAGCTCACGCTGTAGGTATCTCAGTTCGGTGTAGGT
CGTTCGCTCCAAGCTGGGCTGTGTGCACGAACCCCCCGTTCAGCCCGACCGCTGCGCCTTATCCGGTAAC
TATCGTCTTGAGTCCAACCCGGTAAGACACGACTTATCGCCACTGGCAGCAGCCACTGGTAACAGGATTA
GCAGAGCGAGGTATGTAGGCGGTGCTACAGAGTTCTTGAAGTGGTGGCCTAACTACGGCTACACTAGAAG
AACAGTATTTGGTATCTGCGCTCTGCTGAAGCCAGTTACCTTCGGAAAAAGAGTTGGTAGCTCTTGATCC
GGCAAACAAACCACCGCTGGTAGCGGTGGTTTTTTTGTTTGCAAGCAGCAGATTACGCGCAGAAAAAAAG
GATCTCAAGAAGATCCTTTGATCTTTTCTACGGGGTCTGACGCTCAGTGGAACGAAAACTCACGTTAAGG
GATTTTGGTCATGAGATTATCAAAAAGGATCTTCACCTAGATCCTTTTAAATTAAAAATGAAGTTTTAAA
TCAATCTAAAGTATATATGAGTAAACTTGGTCTGACAGTTACCAATGCTTAATCAGTGAGGCACCTATCT
CAGCGATCTGTCTATTTCGTTCATCCATAGTTGCCTGACTCCCCGTCGTGTAGATAACTACGATACGGGA
GGGCTTACCATCTGGCCCCAGTGCTGCAATGATACCGCGAGACCCACGCTCACCGGCTCCAGATTTATCA
GCAATAAACCAGCCAGCCGGAAGGGCCGAGCGCAGAAGTGGTCCTGCAACTTTATCCGCCTCCATCCAGT
CTATTAATTGTTGCCGGGAAGCTAGAGTAAGTAGTTCGCCAGTTAATAGTTTGCGCAACGTTGTTGCCAT
TGCTACAGGCATCGTGGTGTCACGCTCGTCGTTTGGTATGGCTTCATTCAGCTCCGGTTCCCAACGATCA
AGGCGAGTTACATGATCCCCCATGTTGTGCAAAAAAGCGGTTAGCTCCTTCGGTCCTCCGATCGTTGTCA
GAAGTAAGTTGGCCGCAGTGTTATCACTCATGGTTATGGCAGCACTGCATAATTCTCTTACTGTCATGCC
ATCCGTAAGATGCTTTTCTGTGACTGGTGAGTACTCAACCAAGTCATTCTGAGAATAGTGTATGCGGCGA
CCGAGTTGCTCTTGCCCGGCGTCAATACGGGATAATACCGCGCCACATAGCAGAACTTTAAAAGTGCTCA
TCATTGGAAAACGTTCTTCGGGGCGAAAACTCTCAAGGATCTTACCGCTGTTGAGATCCAGTTCGATGTA
ACCCACTCGTGCACCCAACTGATCTTCAGCATCTTTTACTTTCACCAGCGTTTCTGGGTGAGCAAAAACA
GGAAGGCAAAATGCCGCAAAAAAGGGAATAAGGGCGACACGGAAATGTTGAATACTCATACTCTTCCTTT
TTCAATATTATTGAAGCATTTATCAGGGTTATTGTCTCATGAGCGGATACATATTTGAATGTATTTAGAA
AAATAAACAAATAGGGGTTCCGCGCACATTTCCCCGAAAAGTGCCACCTGACGTCTAAGAAACCATTATT
ATCATGACATTAACCTATAAAAATAGGCGTATCACGAGGCCCTTTCGTCTCGCGCGTTTCGGTGATGACG
GTGAAAACCTCTGACACATGCAGCTCCCGGAGACGGTCACAGCTTGTCTGTAAGCGGATGCCGGGAGCAG
ACAAGCCCGTCAGGGCGCGTCAGCGGGTGTTGGCGGGTGTCGGGGCTGGCTTAACTATGCGGCATCAGAG
CAGATTGTACTGAGAGTGCACCATATGGACATATTGTCGTTAGAACGCGGCTACAATTAATACATAACCT
TATGTATCATACACATACGATTTAGGTGACACTATA
